Addgene plasmid #14943: mGLUT2
Depositing lab: Bernard Thorens. Publication: Sequence of the mouse liver glucose transporter. Suzue K, Lodish HF, Thorens B. Nucleic Acids Res. 1989 Dec 11. 17(23):10099. 10.1093/nar/17.23.10099 PubMed 2602116.
Backbone
  Vector backbone: pBluescript KS
  Backbone size w/o insert (bp): 3000
  Vector type: Bacterial Expression
Growth in bacteria
  Bacterial resistance: Ampicillin, 100 μg/mL
  Growth temperature: 37°C
  Growth strain: DH5alpha
  Copy number: High Copy
Gene/Insert
  Gene/Insert name: GLUT2
  Species: M. musculus (mouse)
  Insert size (bp): 1542
  Entrez Gene: Slc2a2 (a.k.a. AI266973, Glut, Glut-, Glut-2, Glut2)
  Cloning method: Restriction Enzyme; 5′ cloning site EcoRI (not destroyed); 3′ cloning site EcoRI (not destroyed)
  Sequencing primers: 5′ T3; 3′ T7
Terms and licenses: Academic/Nonprofit Terms; Industry Terms: Not Available to Industry
How to cite: mGLUT2 was a gift from Bernard Thorens (Addgene plasmid # 14943)
