[The description below was written by a language model from this plasmid's Addgene catalogue record.]
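Description:
mGLUT2 is a cloning plasmid carrying the mouse GLUT2 cDNA (gene Slc2a2), which encodes the facilitative glucose transporter originally characterised from mouse liver. The insert of about 1.5 kb sits in pBluescript KS, a roughly 3 kb high-copy phagemid, giving a construct of about 4.5 kb in total. It is propagated in standard E. coli cloning strains under ampicillin selection. The repository lists the vector type as bacterial expression, but pBluescript is primarily a general-purpose cloning and in vitro transcription backbone, and the record names no dedicated promoter intended to drive production of the transporter protein in bacteria or in mammalian cells.

The cDNA was inserted by restriction cloning into the EcoRI site of the polylinker, and both flanking EcoRI sites were retained, so the whole insert can be released as a single EcoRI fragment for transfer into other vectors. Because the same enzyme was used at both ends, the cloning was not directional, and the record does not state the insert's orientation relative to the backbone elements. The T3 and T7 primer sites flanking the polylinker are listed for sequencing from the 5′ and 3′ ends respectively. In pBluescript these correspond to phage promoters that can in principle be used to make sense or antisense RNA from a cloned insert. No tags, fusions, reporters or mutations are recorded. No feature table was supplied, so details of the backbone elements rest on general knowledge of pBluescript. The plasmid serves mainly as a source of the mouse GLUT2 sequence for subcloning, probe generation or sequence reference.
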