>Addgene plasmid #14943 | mGLUT2 | addgene partial sequence | sequence record 21523 | T7 5'-TAATACGACTCACTATAGGG-3'
GGCTGCAGGAATTCTATATAAAAATGCAGAAAATGGCTGTACGCAAAACCCGAAGTCTAATCCAAGTGAG
AGAAGCCGAGGAAAGGTAACAGAAAGTCAGTTTGAATGTGAGCCTTGCTGACACCAGCCGTATGTCCTTT
AGCTTCTGATCTGGGGCTAAGAACATTCCGGTGTAATTAAATATCTAGATAGCAGTTGTAGCTGCAGATT
TCTTAGTCACGTGCTTTAAAAAGCAGCGATATGTTGAAAGCTCTTCAATTTCAGTAGAACAGGGCTAGGA
AGGTTATTACACACTTCCCTGTAGAGTAGCAAAATAGCCTCTGGTTTACTGAAGAGTGTTACCATCAAAA
ATAGATTCTTTAAGTTAAAAAAATACTTTCTTTGGTAATAATATATGTTGATATTTCTAATCGGAGTCTG
TAAAAATTCTTCCAAATGAATAAACGATACTCCTGGGTGTAGTCGCACACCGAGGAAGGAATCGGTTTAA
GAGGGAGCGCGTGGTTCCTCCTGGTCGGTTCCTCGGTTTTAGGCAGGTCATCCTCACACACTCTCTGAAG
ACGCCAGGAATTCCATTTGTACAGCAGCTTTGCGTGGTGGGGCCGAACCACTCTTCTTCCGGAATTCGAT
ATCAAGCTTATCGATACCGTCGACCTCGAGGGGGGGCCCGGTACCAGCTTTTGTTCCCTTTAGTGAGGGT
TAATTTCGAGCTTGGCGT
